Addgene plasmid #52542: pBT309a_pBS-U-attPx3-FRT5-pSV40-Neo-pA-pVasa-PhiC31o-pA-FRT5
Purpose: Expression of FRT5-flanked Neo; homologous recombination targeting vector cloning
Depositing lab: Liqun Luo. Depositing organization: Stanford University. Publication: Site-specific integrase-mediated transgenesis in mice via pronuclear injection. Tasic B, Hippenmeyer S, Wang C, Gamboa M, Zong H, Chen-Tsai Y, Luo L. Proc Natl Acad Sci U S A. 2011 May 10;108(19):7902-7. doi: 10.1073/pnas.1019507108. Epub 2011 Apr 4. PubMed 21464299.
Backbone
  Vector backbone: pBluescript
  Backbone manufacturer: Stratagene
  Vector type: Mammalian Expression
  Selectable markers: Neomycin (select with G418)
Growth in bacteria
  Bacterial resistance: Ampicillin, 100 μg/mL
  Growth temperature: 30°C
  Growth strain: Stbl2
  Copy number: High Copy
Gene/Insert 1
  Gene/Insert name: PhiC31o attPx3 (70 bp each)
Gene/Insert 2
  Gene/Insert name: Neo
Gene/Insert 3
  Gene/Insert name: PhiC31o integrase
Resource information
  A portion of this plasmid was derived from a plasmid made by: PhiC31o from Phil Soriano
Terms and licenses: Academic/Nonprofit Terms; Industry Terms: Not Available to Industry
How to cite: pBT309a_pBS-U-attPx3-FRT5-pSV40-Neo-pA-pVasa-PhiC31o-pA-FRT5 was a gift from Liqun Luo (Addgene plasmid # 52542 ; http://n2t.net/addgene:52542 ; RRID:Addgene_52542)
