[The description below was written by a language model from this plasmid's Addgene catalogue record and pLannotate feature annotations shown in this document.]
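Description:
pBT309a_pBS-U-attPx3-FRT5-pSV40-Neo-pA-pVasa-PhiC31o-pA-FRT5 is a 12.6 kb pBluescript-based plasmid intended as a cloning intermediate for building homologous recombination targeting vectors that place φC31 integrase docking sites into the mouse genome. It is maintained in E. coli through the high-copy ColE1/pUC origin and the ampicillin resistance gene, and retains the usual pBluescript features: an f1 origin, lacZα and lac regulatory remnants, and flanking T7 and T3 promoters.

The payload begins with three tandem 70 bp φC31 attP sites, which serve as landing pads for integrase-mediated insertion of attB-bearing transgenes. Next to them, according to the plasmid name, lies an FRT5-flanked cassette containing two units. The first is a neomycin resistance gene driven by the SV40 enhancer/early promoter, preceded by a bacterial bla promoter, followed by a ble fragment and terminated by an HSV TK polyadenylation signal. This provides G418 selection of targeted mammalian cells. The second unit is a codon-optimised φC31 integrase (PhiC31o) under a Vasa promoter, which would be expected to direct germline expression of the integrase, and it appears to end in the annotated bGH poly(A) signal. Because FRT5 sites bracket both units, Flp recombinase can remove the selection marker and integrase cassette and leave the attP array behind.

The automated feature table does not annotate the roughly 7.5 kb region between the bGH and TK poly(A) signals, where the Vasa promoter and integrase coding sequence presumably sit. It does not mark the FRT5 sites either, so these elements rest on the catalogue name and insert fields. The record does not explain the "U" element in the name, and no homology arms are listed, so these would be added by the user. The associated work concerns site-specific integrase-mediated transgenesis in mice by pronuclear injection.
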