Features (pLannotate 1.2.2; 20 found; start..end, strand, type, name):
     33..461     -  rep_origin     f1 ori (sequence partly withheld): f1 bacteriophage origin of replication; arrow indicates direction of (+) strand synthesis
    466..623     -  CDS            lacZα (fragment): LacZα fragment of β-galactosidase; lacZ fragment
    626..644     +  promoter       T7 promoter: promoter for bacteriophage T7 RNA polymerase
    742..966     -  polyA_signal   bGH poly(A) signal: bovine growth hormone polyadenylation signal
   8434..8481    -  polyA_signal   HSV TK poly(A) signal: herpes simplex virus thymidine kinase polyadenylation signal (Cole and Stacy, 1985)
   8540..8692    -  CDS            ble (fragment): BLE_KLEPN - Experimental evidence at protein level: Swiss-Prot protein existence level 1. Binding protein with a strong affinity to the bleomycin family of antibiotics. Binds to CL990; an antimitotic-antibiotic compound. From Klebsiella pneumoniae.
   8713..9507    -  CDS            NeoR/KanR: aminoglycoside phosphotransferase from Tn5; aph(3')-II (or nptII); confers resistance to neomycin, kanamycin, and G418 (Geneticin®)
   9542..9899    -  promoter       SV40 promoter: SV40 enhancer and early promoter
   9901..10005   -  promoter       AmpR promoter: bla
  10108..10177   -  protein_bind   phage φC31 attP (fragment): attachment site of phage φC31 phage φC31 integrase
  10178..10247   -  protein_bind   phage φC31 attP (fragment): attachment site of phage φC31 phage φC31 integrase
  10248..10317   -  protein_bind   phage φC31 attP (fragment): attachment site of phage φC31 phage φC31 integrase
  10402..10420   -  promoter       T3 promoter: promoter for bacteriophage T3 RNA polymerase
  10463..10485   -  protein_bind   lac operator (fragment): The lac repressor binds to the lac operator to inhibit transcription in E. coli. This inhibition can be relieved by adding lactose or isopropyl-β-D-thiogalactopyranoside (IPTG). lac repressor encoded by lacI
  10489..10519   -  promoter       lac promoter: promoter for the E. coli lac operon
  10534..10555   -  protein_bind   CAP binding site: CAP binding activates transcription in the presence of cAMP. E. coli catabolite activator protein
  10568..10660   -  CDS            lacI (fragment): lac repressor; lacI; The lac repressor binds to the lac operator to inhibit transcription in E. coli. This inhibition can be relieved by adding lactose or isopropyl-β-D-thiogalactopyranoside (IPTG).
  10843..11431   -  rep_origin     ori: high-copy-number ColE1/pMB1/pBR322/pUC origin of replication
  11602..12462   -  CDS            AmpR: β-lactamase; bla; confers resistance to ampicillin, carbenicillin, and related antibiotics
  12463..12567   -  promoter       AmpR promoter: bla
>Addgene plasmid #52542 | pBT309a_pBS-U-attPx3-FRT5-pSV40-Neo-pA-pVasa-PhiC31o-pA-FRT5 | depositor full sequence | sequence record 82323 | pBT309a_pBS-U-attPx3-FRT5-pSV40-Neo-pA-pVasa-PhiC31o-pA-FRT5 sequence 12587 bps
CACCTAAATTGTAAGCGTTAATATTTTGTTAAAATTCGCGTTAAATTTTTGTTAAATCAGCTCATTTTTT
AACCAATAGGCCGAAATCGGCAAAATCCCTTATAAATCAAAAGAATAGACCGAGATAGGGT
[37 nt withheld, positions 132-168]
AAAGAACGTGGACTCCAACGTCAAAGG
[49 nt withheld, positions 196-244]
T
[91 nt withheld, positions 246-336]
G
[124 nt withheld, positions 338-461]
CCCATTCGCCATTCAGGCTGCGCAACTGTTGGGAAGGGCGATCGGTGCGGGCCTCTTCGCTATTACGCCA
GCTGGCGAAAGGGGGATGTGCTGCAAGGCGATTAAGTTGGGTAACGCCAGGGTTTTCCCAGTCACGACGT
TGTAAAACGACGGCCAGTGAATTGTAATACGACTCACTATAGGGCGAATTGGGTACAGGCGCGCCCCTTA
CTAGGCGGCCGCGAAGTTCCTATACCTTTTGAAGAATAGGAACTTCGGAATAGGAACTTCTCTAGGACGT
CCATAGAGCCCACCGCATCCCCAGCATGCCTGCTATTGTCTTCCCAATCCTCCCCCTTGCTGTCCTGCCC
CACCCCACCCCCCAGAATAGAATGACACCTACTCAGACAATGCGATGCAATTTCCTCATTTTATTAGGAA
AGGACAGTGGGAGTGGCACCTTCCAGGGTCAAGGAAGGCACGGGGGAGGGGCAAACAACAGATGGCTGGC
AACTAGAAGGCACAGTCGAGGCTGATCAGCGAGCTCTAGATCTATCACACTTTCCGCTTTTTCTTAGGGG
CGGCCACGTCCTCGGTGCCGTCCTGGGCGTCATCCTCGTCGTCGTCGGTGGGAGGCTTGGCCCAGGTGAT
GCTGGCTCTCTTCTCGATGGGGGTGCCCTGGCCCCTGCCGGTGGTGCTCTTGGTCACCACGATCTTATCC
ACGAACAGGCCCACGAACACCCTCTTGTCGTCCACGCTGGCTCTGCCCCACCAGGACTTGGGGCCGGTGG
GGTCGGCGTCGGCATCCTCGGGGAACCACTGATCCAGGGGCAGCTTAGGGGCCTCGGCGGCCTCCAGCTC
GGCCAGTCTTTCCTCGGCGCCCTGCTGTCTCAGGGTCAGGGCGGCCTGCTGCTTTCTGAAGTGCTTCCTG
CCCACAGGGCCGTCATAGGCTCCGGCGGCTCTGTCCTCGTACAGCTCCTCCAGGGCGTTCAGGGCGTCGG
CTCTCTCGGCCACCAGGTTGGCCCTCTCGCCGCTCTTCTCGGGGGCCTCGGTCAGCTTGCCGAATCTTCT
GGCGGCCTCCCACAGCAGGGCCAGGGTCTCCTCGTCGCCCTCGGCGTGCCGGATCTTGTTGAAGATCCGC
TCGGCCACGAACTTGTCCAGGGCGGCCATGCTCACATTACAGGTGCCCTCGTGCTGGCCAGGGGCGCTGG
GGTCCACCACCTTTCTTCTCCGGCACCGGTAGCTGTCCTTGATGCTCTCCTCGCCTCTCTTGCTGGTCAT
CACGGCGCCACACTCACAGTACAGCTTGTCCATGGCGCTCAGGATGGCCTGGCCTCTGCTCAGGCCCTTG
CCTCTGCCTCTGCCGTCCAGCCAGGCCTGCAGCTCGTACCACTCGGCAGGCTCGATGATAGGGCCACAGT
CCAGCTCCACAGGTCTCAGGGTGATGGGGTCTCTCTGGATTCTGTAGCCCTCGATCTTGGTGGTGGGGGT
GCCGTCGGGCTTCTTCTTGTAGATCACCTCGGCGGCGAAGCCGGCGATCCTAGGGTCCCTCAGGATTCTC
ATCACGGTGGCGGGGTCCCAGGCGCTGCTGGCGGTTTTCTTGCCGATGGTCTCGCCTCTGGTGGGCACGG
CGTCGGCGTCCATTCTCTTACACAGGCCGGTGATGCTGCCGGGGTGGATGGCGGCCTGGCTGCCGGGCTT
GAAAGGCAGGTGCTTGTGGGTCTTGATCTCCCGCCACCACCACCTGATCACGTCGGGCTCAAACTCGAAG
GGGCCGGTCAGGGGGGTGGTGCTGTGGGCCAGCTTGTTGATCACCACGTTCACCATCCTGCCGTTCCGGG
TGATCTCCTTGGTCTCGGACACCAGCTCGAAGCCGTAGGGGGCCTTGCCGCCCACATAGCCGCCCAGCTC
CCTCTGCAGGTTCTTGGTGTCCAGGATCTTGGCGCTCTTCAGGCTGCTCTCCTTGTGGCTGGCGTCCAGC
CTCATGATCAGGTGGATCAGGTCCATCACGTTGCCCTGTCTAAAGACGCCTTCCTGGGTGGACACGATGG
TCACGCCCAGGGCCAGCAGCTCGGACACGATAGGGATGGCGTCCATCACCTTCAGCCTGCTGAACCGGGA
CACGTCGTACACGATGATCATGTTCAGCCTGCCGGCCCTACACTCGTTCAGGATTCTCTCGAACTCGGGT
CTCTCGGCGGTGCCGAAGGCGCTGGTGCCAGGGGCCTCGCTGAAGTGGCCCACAAATCTGAATCTGCCGC
CGTCCCTCTCCACCTCTCTCTGCAGATCGGCGGCCTTATCCTCGTTGGCGCTTCTCTGGGTGGCGGGGCT
GGCGGCGCTGCTGTTCTCTCTCTCCCGGCTCTGTCTGTCGTAGGCTCCGGCGTAGGTATCCATGGTGGCG
GTTAACTCTCCGCTCCAGGCTCCCCGGGCTCCTCGCGGCCGGCCGACGCGGCTTAAACGGCTGCACGTGC
GGGTGGACGCCGGACGCCGACTGCGTCATTGGCGCGGGGACAACAAATAGCATCAGGCGACCGGGCCCGC
CAGCCAATCAGCGGCCGCGGCGCGCGACTTCCCGCCCCATGGACGGACGGCCTGCGCGTTCTCCACCTTT
GTTGAGGCCGAGGCCGAGGCCGAGGCAGGGAGGCCTCTTGGCTCCATGGCCTGTGAGGCCTGTGGGAGTG
AGCTGATCCCCGGGGCTGCCACGCACGACATCCCGTTTCACTCTCCAAGGGCTCATCAATTCCATTGTGT
TCATTCAAAAGTTAATATATATATAAATAAAAATAAAAATCTGGGGCTCGGGGAGGCAGAGGCAGGCAAA
TCCCTGGGTGGAGGCCAGCCTGGTCTACAGAGCAAACTTCAGGACAGTCAGGGCTACACAGAGAAACCCT
GTCTGGAGAAAAACCAAAGGGGTGGAACATCTAATTGCTTTCTCTCCCAGCCGTTCCAGCCTCCTCTTGA
CCTCCCAAAGTGCCAGGCTTGGCCATTCTGAGTCCGAACGTCTCAAGTGCTCTCTTTGTATCTGAGAAAT
GCACTTCACTCCTCTACTAAAACCAACTAGAAGCAATGCTTCTCCTCTCCATAAAAAGGGCAAGGATGAG
ACTCCATCTTGAAGTTGTCAAGAAAGCCAGTCTGTAAAAAGAAAACCGAAGAGAGGAAGACTTGGTCTGT
CTGCCAAGGCCTGGATTTGTGGTGTACCTGTTTACAATTCTGAGGGCACCGGCCAGTTCAGCTCATTAAG
TAGATGTTCACATTCTGCCTGCTCCTCACCTCTTTCTAGAAGGAAAATTCCATCCGTGGTTTTCCTAGTA
CCCGCCAAAGGGATCACAATCAAATATATGTAAAGCATGTTCTTGTTTTTATTTTCACTTCCATCGCTTT
CCTTTCCCTGGATTTTTGAAGAAGTTCTAGATATCTCAGTCTGGAACTTAAAGATGAGGAACTCCAGCTT
TCTAGAGCCACCTTTCTGTTTCAGCACCAAAAACACACTAGCATTTATACAGTGAGCACTGTAGTCGCCC
AGGCTATTAAGGTGAATTGCTTTTAAAAGTCACATTTAACAAAGGACAAAACACAGTATACTTTAACAGA
ACTGTCATTTAAAATGTGGACAAACTTCCTAAAATGAACCTATTTTTAAACGTATATTCTTTGCTGTGCA
TTTTTGGAGTGACCAGGTAGGTTCACTTGCTAGGTCCAGTGGCCCATTCCTGTAACCATTACTTGGAAGA
TATAGGCAGGAGGATCAGGAGCTCAGTGCATAGCTAATTCAAGGTCAACCTATGTAACATAACACTTAGG
CTCAAAAGCCAGAACTAAATAATAATAAAGCAAAGACAGGTGACATGTACCTGGCAACCTGAGGACTTGC
GTTTGATCCCTGAGATCCGAGTAAGGGAAGGAAAGAACTGACTTCCACAACTTATCCACTGACCCACACA
CACACACACACCTGCTCCCATACACACACACACACACTCACCCCGTCTCTGTCTTACACACACACTCATG
TTCTGATTTAACAAACACACCGACACACACACACACACACCTGCTCCCATCCTCTCTCTCACACACACAC
ACCACAGAATAAATAAATGTAATAATAACATTTTTTTAAATAAAGACTAGAAGGTTGAAGCTTTTGAATG
GGGAGGACATCACTAGAGTTTGGCTGAGAATTCAGCATTGAGTGCAGGTCAGGGGGGAGAACAACAATAA
GTGTCCAAGGTATGTTACCACAATTTTTTTCCAAATATAAAGAGAAAATAGGAACTATGCAATAGGAAAT
CTAGCAAACACTTATCTTAACTACATGACGAGTTCACAGCTCTCTTCTTGTTACCTATTACTATTGTCTT
AGTCAGGGTTTCTATTCCTGGACAAAACATCATGACCACTAAGCAAATTGGGGAGGAAAGGGTTTATTCA
GCTTACACTTTCCACATTGCTGTTCATCACCAAAGGAAGTCAGGACTGGAACTCAAGCAGGTCAGGAGCA
GGAGCTGATACAGAGGCCATGGAGGGATGTTCCTTACTGGCTTGCCTCACCTGGCTTGCTCAGCCTGCTC
TCTTATAGAACCAAGACTACCAGCCCAGAGATGGTCCTACCCACAAGGGGCCTTTCCCCCTTGATCACTA
ATTGAGAAAATGCCTTACAGTTGGATCTCATGGAGGCATTTCCCCAACTGAAGCTCCTTTCTCTGTGATA
ACTCCAGCTTGACCCAAATTAGCCAGTACAACTGTATAACAAATTATTGCATAATATATTGACTTACAAA
AAAATTCTCTCTCAGGGATTGAGAGGGCTCAGGAGACCATCTCATACAATTCCATTCAAACGCTAACTAG
AACCTGAATCATCTGAGAGTTTGCTATCAACTTTTTTCTTTTTTGGCATTGCCAGAGTTTGAACCTAGGT
ACTTGAGCGTGCCAGGCAAGCTCTGTACTACTGAGTTTATCCCCAACCTCCAATACCAGTTTGTTTAACA
TCCAAGGTGACTTCTCTACTCTGGCATCTAGGGGCTGGGATGGCCAGAACAATTGAATAGTTTCCAAGAG
GCTGTCTTAGGCTCTGAAGGTTGTTGGACAATCTCAGTCAGACTCTGTAAGGATGCTGCATTTCAACTGG
ACACACTTGTCAGGGACATCGCTCCAAAGGACCAGGGTAATAGTTGCAAGGCTTCTTGAATTCTAGCATA
AGAAGTTAAACAATTATATTTGCAACTTTCAACTAATCAGTTACCAGAAAGTCACAAGGCCAGGCCAGAT
TCATGGAGATGGATCTACATAGCGTGAAAACTGGAGATTCAGTTTACTGCAGAACCTGGAACCTGACTGT
GGTTGATCATAACGTAGTTGCATCGATTAACTCCTTTGGTGTTCTCAAGTCCCGTCCATATCCCCACTAA
CCTACTTACCCTTTCACTGTTGCTCCAAGGTTACCATGAGTACATTTCTTCCTCTTAATTCTTTTTCTCT
TCTGTGCATTTTCAAATGGCCTATCTTGGAATTCACTCATTCTCTCTTCTGCTTGATTTACTCTAACATC
AATGCTTCCCTAATGCAATTTTATTTTGTTTAGTATACCTTCATTATCAAGAATTTCAACTTTTTAAAAT
TTGCCCCCATGTCTCAGTCAATTATATCTACTAAAGTATTGATTTATTTCTATATTTTCTATTGGAATTC
AGTAAGTTTCCTTAAACCTGGTTCATTTATTTGCTTTTAATTATCTGTGGAAGTTTGAATGAGAAATGAT
CCCCACTGACCCAGGTATTTGAACATTTAGTCCTCAGTTGGTTGTGATGATCAGAGAAGCTTGGGGAACG
CAGTCCTCCTGGAGACAGCGTATCAGTAGGGCAGCCTTTGCTAGTATATAGCCTCACACCACTTCCAGCT
CACACTTGCTGTTTTGTGCCTTCAGTGGTGGATGTGAGCTCTCAGCTTGCTGCCCCAGCATCATACCTGT
TGCTGGCTTCCATGCGTCCCTGCCATGATGGAGTCTTATCACTCTGAAAACACAGGACAAATTCCTTCTC
CTATAAGTCAGGCTTTAGTCGTGGTATTTTATCACAACAATGAAAAAGTAACTAATACAGTACACATATG
AGCATCCACCCACACTGGTTACTATCTTGACGGTTTCTGGCATTTTATATTTATACTGTCAGATGAGGTC
ATAGTTCCTTAAACATCCTTGGTTCTTATTGATGTGTGATGTCATTCGAGGACAAAGGATTAGGTATTTA
TTCCGGTCTTCATAATATGGCTTGTTTTGGTTTTGTTTGTTTTCAGAAATTGAAAAAAGAATGTTTTTTT
TTTCTCTCTCTCAGCCTATAGTTTCTAACACTATATGGCACCAAAATTCAGGTTACCTGTGGCAGTGTTA
GGAGGCGATCCAAGCTTAGGTTTCTCCTAAATCCTCAGCGGGTGAGTTTTTCAAGACTCAATTAGGGAGC
TTTTTATAAAGGGTCCTTCATCTACACAAGCCTCTGTCCGGGGCTTGCACAGACCTCCAGGTGCCTTCCA
AAGCCAACAGCCTCTGGTCGTGAACTGTAGAAAGAATCACCAGAGGGACCTGCCCTAGTTCCTGCTCCAG
AACTGTGGCTCTGAGTGTCACAATGCTGAGCCCACAGCCGGTGCTGTGGCAGTAAGGCAAACTGAGACAA
CTTCCTCATGGTGCAGAGCATAACTGTGACAGATGTCAAGGTCTTGAGCTCCATCCGTGAACCCTGGTCC
AGGATAGTTGTGCTGCTACAGGTTGGGAACCGGTGGTAGCAACGGTCCCTCAGAGACTAGTACTAAGGCT
GGCCCTGAGCTGCAAGGCACAGTCCTTGCTTTCATGTTGTGCCATCCAGTAGGTGGAGTTTTGCTTTCCA
TTCTAAAAGCTGCAGTTGTCGGAAAGATTCCTAACTGTAGTACTGGCCATCTATCACAGGTCCAGCAGCA
GCATCTGCAGGTACAGGGCCACGGGATGCATAGGGTTCCACCCAGAACTGACATCACGGTGATAAGTTCT
TACTGCTTCAAGTCTGTGGTCAGGATTTAATCCCTTCTCCATCCCCAAAGTGGAGGTATCATTCTCCATG
AAGCTTGGAATTGTGGGAGGGGAAATCTGGGCCTTGGCATCTTTTCAGTGAGTCTTTTCCTGTTACAGTA
AAATCAGAACACTATGATGTTTGTTTTTTCCACCTTACTTCTTTAGCTCTTTTGAAGATAGTGTGGTGCA
TGAAACTCTGCCAGGGGTGTCCAACCTTATGACACTATGACCTGATGCTGTTATCTACAAATGTGTTGGG
CCTCACATAATCTATTATGGGATGCATGGTACCCTAGGGCCTTAGGCTAGGCTAGACACACCAGTTAGTG
CATCAGTAGGGAGGTAGGTAACCGGCGTGTGATCTTACCTAGCTACCTCCTTAAAGAGGACAACATTTAA
ACACACTGGGCCAACTTTATACCACAAAGCAAAGACCTCCAAGAACCATGTGCTGGTTGATGTATCACAG
TGGGAAATACAAAACGCTACATGTAGAGGTTTGATTTCAAACTCAACTTCAGCTTTAATCAAATTCTTAG
ACTTAACTCCCAGTTCATGGCAAATAGAAGAAACAGAAGATGTTATGTCTCAGCACAGATGCAGAGACAA
TAAAATACAAAATTCAGGAAATGTTACTGGGAAAAAATGTCTCAGGAGAGAAGAGACAAATCAAACACGT
GTGGGTCCAGAGTCTTACCAGCTATAAAGTTTATAATACAAAGCAAGAAACTGGGCCAGGCATGGTGGCA
CACCTGCAGGCTAGAGATGATCCTGAGTAACCTGAGGCTATGGCAGGGCCTGCCGCCCCGACGTTGGCTG
CGAGCCCTGGGCCTTCACCCGAACTTGGGGGGTGGGGTGGGGAAAAGGAAGAAACGCGGGCGTATTGGCC
CCAATGGGGTCTCGGTGGGGTATCGACAGAGTGCCAGCCCTGGGACCGAACCCCGCGTTTATGAACAAAC
GACCCAACACCGTGCGTTTTATTCTGTCTTTTTATTGCCGTCATAGCGCGGGTTCCTTCCGGTATTGTCT
CCTTCCGTGTTTCAGTTAGCCTCCCCCTAGGGTGGGCGAAGAACTCCAGCATGAGATCCCCGCGCTGGAG
GATCATCCAGCCGGCGTCCCGGAAAACGATTCCGAAGCCCAACCTTTCATAGAAGGCGGCGGTGGAATCG
AAATCTCGTGATGGCAGGTTGGGCGTCGCTTGGTCGGTCATTTCGAACCCCAGAGTCCCGCTCAGAAGAA
CTCGTCAAGAAGGCGATAGAAGGCGATGCGCTGCGAATCGGGAGCGGCGATACCGTAAAGCACGAGGAAG
CGGTCAGCCCATTCGCCGCCAAGCTCTTCAGCAATATCACGGGTAGCCAACGCTATGTCCTGATAGCGGT
CCGCCACACCCAGCCGGCCACAGTCGATGAATCCAGAAAAGCGGCCATTTTCCACCATGATATTCGGCAA
GCAGGCATCGCCATGGGTCACGACGAGATCCTCGCCGTCGGGCATGCTCGCCTTGAGCCTGGCGAACAGT
TCGGCTGGCGCGAGCCCCTGATGCTCTTCGTCCAGATCATCCTGATCGACAAGACCGGCTTCCATCCGAG
TACGTGCTCGCTCGATGCGATGTTTCGCTTGGTGGTCGAATGGGCAGGTAGCCGGATCAAGCGTATGCAG
CCGCCGCATTGCATCAGCCATGATGGATACTTTCTCGGCAGGAGCAAGGTGAGATGACAGGAGATCCTGC
CCCGGCACTTCGCCCAATAGCAGCCAGTCCCTTCCCGCTTCAGTGACAACGTCGAGCACAGCTGCGCAAG
GAACGCCCGTCGTGGCCAGCCACGATAGCCGCGCTGCCTCGTCTTGCAGTTCATTCAGGGCACCGGACAG
GTCGGTCTTGACAAAAAGAACCGGGCGCCCCTGCGCTGACAGCCGGAACACGGCGGCATCAGAGCAGCCG
ATTGTCTGTTGTGCCCAGTCATAGCCGAATAGCCTCTCCACCCAAGCGGCCGGAGAACCTGCGTGCAATC
CATCTTGTTCAATCATGCGAAACGATCCTCATCCTGTCTCTTGATCGATCTTTGCAAAAGCCTAGGCCTC
CAAAAAAGCCTCCTCACTACTTCTGGAATAGCTCAGAGGCCGAGGCGGCCTCGGCCTCTGCATAAATAAA
AAAAATTAGTCAGCCATGGGGCGGAGAATGGGCGGAACTGGGCGGAGTTAGGGGCGGGATGGGCGGAGTT
AGGGGCGGGACTATGGTTGCTGACTAATTGAGATGCATGCTTTGCATACTTCTGCCTGCTGGGGAGCCTG
GGGACTTTCCACACCTGGTTGCTGACTAATTGAGATGCATGCTTTGCATACTTCTGCCTGCTGGGGAGCC
TGGGGACTTTCCACACCCTAACTGACACACATTCCACAGCTGGTTCTTTCCGCCTCAGGACTCTTCCTTT
TTCAATATTATTGAAGCATTTATCAGGGTTATTGTCTCATGAGCGGATACATATTTGAATGTATTTAGAA
AAATAAACAAATAGGGGTTCCGCGCACATTTCCCCGAAAAGTGCCACCTGAATAATCGCTAGCGAAGTTC
CTATACCTTTTGAAGAATAGGAACTTCGGAATAGGAACTTCGTCGACAAAGGATCCGTCGGCGACCCTAC
GCCCCCAACTGAGAGAACTCAAAGGTTACCCCAGTTGGGGCACTACTCCCGAAAACGTCGGCGACCCTAC
GCCCCCAACTGAGAGAACTCAAAGGTTACCCCAGTTGGGGCACTACTCCCGAAAACGTCGGCGACCCTAC
GCCCCCAACTGAGAGAACTCAAAGGTTACCCCAGTTGGGGCACTACTCCCGAAAACGATATCCTTACGGA
ATACCACTTGCCACCTATCACCAGATCTGGATGCATGATCTCCTATTTAAATCAGCTCCAGCTTTTGTTC
CCTTTAGTGAGGGTTAATTTCGAGCTTGGCGTAATCATGGTCATAGCTGTTTCCTGTGTGAAATTGTTAT
CCGCTCACAATTCCACACAACATACGAGCCGGAAGCATAAAGTGTAAAGCCTGGGGTGCCTAATGAGTGA
GCTAACTCACATTAATTGCGTTGCGCTCACTGCCCGCTTTCCAGTCGGGAAACCTGTCGTGCCAGCTGCA
TTAATGAATCGGCCAACGCGCGGGGAGAGGCGGTTTGCGTATTGGGCGCTCTTCCGCTTCCTCGCTCACT
GACTCGCTGCGCTCGGTCGTTCGGCTGCGGCGAGCGGTATCAGCTCACTCAAAGGCGGTAATACGGTTAT
CCACAGAATCAGGGGATAACGCAGGAAAGAACATGTGAGCAAAAGGCCAGCAAAAGGCCAGGAACCGTAA
AAAGGCCGCGTTGCTGGCGTTTTTCCATAGGCTCCGCCCCCCTGACGAGCATCACAAAAATCGACGCTCA
AGTCAGAGGTGGCGAAACCCGACAGGACTATAAAGATACCAGGCGTTTCCCCCTGGAAGCTCCCTCGTGC
GCTCTCCTGTTCCGACCCTGCCGCTTACCGGATACCTGTCCGCCTTTCTCCCTTCGGGAAGCGTGGCGCT
TTCTCATAGCTCACGCTGTAGGTATCTCAGTTCGGTGTAGGTCGTTCGCTCCAAGCTGGGCTGTGTGCAC
GAACCCCCCGTTCAGCCCGACCGCTGCGCCTTATCCGGTAACTATCGTCTTGAGTCCAACCCGGTAAGAC
ACGACTTATCGCCACTGGCAGCAGCCACTGGTAACAGGATTAGCAGAGCGAGGTATGTAGGCGGTGCTAC
AGAGTTCTTGAAGTGGTGGCCTAACTACGGCTACACTAGAAGGACAGTATTTGGTATCTGCGCTCTGCTG
AAGCCAGTTACCTTCGGAAAAAGAGTTGGTAGCTCTTGATCCGGCAAACAAACCACCGCTGGTAGCGGTG
GTTTTTTTGTTTGCAAGCAGCAGATTACGCGCAGAAAAAAAGGATCTCAAGAAGATCCTTTGATCTTTTC
TACGGGGTCTGACGCTCAGTGGAACGAAAACTCACGTTAAGGGATTTTGGTCATGAGATTATCAAAAAGG
ATCTTCACCTAGATCCTTTTAAATTAAAAATGAAGTTTTAAATCAATCTAAAGTATATATGAGTAAACTT
GGTCTGACAGTTACCAATGCTTAATCAGTGAGGCACCTATCTCAGCGATCTGTCTATTTCGTTCATCCAT
AGTTGCCTGACTCCCCGTCGTGTAGATAACTACGATACGGGAGGGCTTACCATCTGGCCCCAGTGCTGCA
ATGATACCGCGAGACCCACGCTCACCGGCTCCAGATTTATCAGCAATAAACCAGCCAGCCGGAAGGGCCG
AGCGCAGAAGTGGTCCTGCAACTTTATCCGCCTCCATCCAGTCTATTAATTGTTGCCGGGAAGCTAGAGT
AAGTAGTTCGCCAGTTAATAGTTTGCGCAACGTTGTTGCCATTGCTACAGGCATCGTGGTGTCACGCTCG
TCGTTTGGTATGGCTTCATTCAGCTCCGGTTCCCAACGATCAAGGCGAGTTACATGATCCCCCATGTTGT
GCAAAAAAGCGGTTAGCTCCTTCGGTCCTCCGATCGTTGTCAGAAGTAAGTTGGCCGCAGTGTTATCACT
CATGGTTATGGCAGCACTGCATAATTCTCTTACTGTCATGCCATCCGTAAGATGCTTTTCTGTGACTGGT
GAGTACTCAACCAAGTCATTCTGAGAATAGTGTATGCGGCGACCGAGTTGCTCTTGCCCGGCGTCAATAC
GGGATAATACCGCGCCACATAGCAGAACTTTAAAAGTGCTCATCATTGGAAAACGTTCTTCGGGGCGAAA
ACTCTCAAGGATCTTACCGCTGTTGAGATCCAGTTCGATGTAACCCACTCGTGCACCCAACTGATCTTCA
GCATCTTTTACTTTCACCAGCGTTTCTGGGTGAGCAAAAACAGGAAGGCAAAATGCCGCAAAAAAGGGAA
TAAGGGCGACACGGAAATGTTGAATACTCATACTCTTCCTTTTTCAATATTATTGAAGCATTTATCAGGG
TTATTGTCTCATGAGCGGATACATATTTGAATGTATTTAGAAAAATAAACAAATAGGGGTTCCGCGCACA
TTTCCCCGAAAAGTGC
