>Addgene plasmid #52542 | pBT309a_pBS-U-attPx3-FRT5-pSV40-Neo-pA-pVasa-PhiC31o-pA-FRT5 | addgene partial sequence | sequence record 94422 | M13pUC-Rev 5'-AGCGGATAACAATTTCACACAGG-3'
AGCTCGAAATTAACCCTCACTAAAGGGAACAAAAGCTGGAGCTGATTTAAATAGGAGATCATGCATCCAG
ATCTGGTGATAGGTGGCAAGTGGTATTCCGTAAGGATATCGTTTTCGGGAGTAGTGCCCCAACTGGGGTA
ACCTTTGAGTTCTCTCAGTTGGGGGCGTAGGGTCGCCGACGTTTTCGGGAGTAGTGCCCCAACTGGGGTA
ACCTTTGAGTTCTCTCAGTTGGGGGCGTAGGGTCGCCGACGTTTTCGGGAGTAGTGCCCCAACTGGGGTA
ACCTTTGAGTTCTCTCAGTTGGGGGCGTAGGGTCGCCGACGGATCCTTTGTCGACGAAGTTCCTATTCCG
AAGTTCCTATTCTTCAAAAGGTATAGGAACTTCGCTAGCGATTATTCAGGTGGCACTTTTCGGGGAAATG
TGCGCGGAACCCCTATTTGTTTATTTTTCTAAATACATTCAAATATGTATCCGCTCATGAGACAATAACC
CTGATAAATGCTTCAATAATATTGAAAAAGGAAGAGTCCTGAGGCGGAAAGAACCAGCTGTGGAATGTGT
GTCAGTTAGGGTGTGGAAAGTCCCCAGGCTCCCCAGCAGGCAGAAGTATGCAAAGCATGCATCTCAATTA
GTCAGCAACCAGGTGTGGAAAGTCCCCAGGCTCCCCAGCAGGCC
