>Addgene plasmid #52542 | pBT309a_pBS-U-attPx3-FRT5-pSV40-Neo-pA-pVasa-PhiC31o-pA-FRT5 | addgene partial sequence | sequence record 94449 | M13pUC-Fwd 5'-CCCAGTCACGACGTTGTAAAACG-3'
ATTGGGTACAGGCGCGCCCCTTACTAGGCGGCCGCGAAGTTCCTATACCTTTTGAAGAATAGGAACTTCG
GAATAGGAACTTCTCTAGGACGTCCATAGAGCCCACCGCATCCCCAGCATGCCTGCTATTGTCTTCCCAA
TCCTCCCCCTTGCTGTCCTGCCCCACCCCACCCCCCAGAATAGAATGACACCTACTCAGACAATGCGATG
CAATTTCCTCATTTTATTAGGAAAGGACAGTGGGAGTGGCACCTTCCAGGGTCAAGGAAGGCACGGGGGA
GGGGCAAACAACAGATGGCTGGCAACTAGAAGGCACAGTCGAGGCTGATCAGCGAGCTCTAGATCTATCA
CACTTTCCGCTTTTTCTTAGGGGCGGCCACGTCCTCGGTGCCGTCCTGGGCGTCATCCTCGTCGTCGTCG
GTGGGAGGCTTGGCCCAGGTGATGCTGGCTCTCTTCTCGATGGGGGTGCCCTGGCCCCTGCCGGTGGTGC
TCTTGGTCACCACGATCTTATCCACGAACAGGCCCACGAACACCCTCTTGTCGTCCACGCTGGCTCTGCC
CCACCAGGACTTGGGGCCGGTGGGGTCGGCGTCGGCATCCTCGGGGAA
