>Addgene plasmid #52542 | pBT309a_pBS-U-attPx3-FRT5-pSV40-Neo-pA-pVasa-PhiC31o-pA-FRT5 | addgene partial sequence | sequence record 94574 | PhiC31o-R 5'-GTTCTCTCTCTCCCGGCTCTG-3'
CTCCGCTCCAGGCTCCCCGGGCTCCTCGCGGCCGGCCGACGCGGCTTAAACGGCTGCACGTGCGGGTGGA
CGCCGGACGCCGACTGCGTCATTGGCGCGGGGACAACAAATAGCATCAGGCGACCGGGCCCGCCAGCCAA
TCAGCGGCCGCGGCGCGCGACTTCCCGCCCCATGGACGGACGGCCTGCGCGTTCTCCACCTTTGTTGAGG
CCGAGGCCGAGGCCGAGGCAGGGAGGCCTCTTGGCTCCATGGCCTGTGAGGCCTGTGGGAGTGAGCTGAT
CCCCGGGGCTGCCACGCACGACATCCCGTTTCACTCTCCAAGGGCTCATCAATTCCATTGTGTTCATTCA
AAAGTTAATATATATATAAATAAAAATAAAAATCTGGGGCTCGGGGAGGCAGAGGCAGGCAAATCCCTGG
GTGGAGGCCAGCCTGGTCTACAGAGCAAACTTCAGGACAGTCAGGGCTACACAGAGAAACCCTGTCTGGA
GAAAAACCAAAGGGGTGGAACATCTAATTGCTTTCTCTCCCAGCCGTTCCAGCCTCCTCTTGACCTCCCA
AAGTGCCAGGCTTGGCCATTCTGAGTCCGAACGTCTCAAGTGCTCTCTTTGTATCTGAGAAATGCACTTC
ACTCCTCTACTAAAACCAACTAGAAGCA
