>Addgene plasmid #52542 | pBT309a_pBS-U-attPx3-FRT5-pSV40-Neo-pA-pVasa-PhiC31o-pA-FRT5 | addgene partial sequence | sequence record 94577 | Neo-F 5'-CGTTGGCTACCCGTGATATT-3'
TCGCCTTCTTGACGAGTTCTTCTGAGCGGGACTCTGGGGTTCGAAATGACCGACCAAGCGACGCCCAACC
TGCCATCACGAGATTTCGATTCCACCGCCGCCTTCTATGAAAGGTTGGGCTTCGGAATCGTTTTCCGGGA
CGCCGGCTGGATGATCCTCCAGCGCGGGGATCTCATGCTGGAGTTCTTCGCCCACCCTAGGGGGAGGCTA
ACTGAAACACGGAAGGAGACAATACCGGAAGGAACCCGCGCTATGACGGCAATAAAAAGACAGAATAAAA
CGCACGGTGTTGGGTCGTTTGTTCATAAACGCGGGGTTCGGTCCCAGGGCTGGCACTCTGTCGATACCCC
ACCGAGACCCCATTGGGGCCAATACGCCCGCGTTTCTTCCTTTTCCCCACCCCACCCCCCAAGTTCGGGT
GAAGGNCCAGGGCTCGCAGCCAACGTCNGGGCGGCAGGCCCTGCNATAGCCTCANGTTACTCAGGATCAT
CTNTAGCCTGCAGGNGTGCCACCATGCCTGG
